>Addgene plasmid #133622 | pET28a-eGFP-MinD | depositor full sequence | sequence record 257348 | pET28a-eGFP-MinD sequence 6880 bps
ATCCGGATATAGTTCCTCCTTTCAGCAAAAAACCCCTCAAGACCCGTTTAGAGGCCCCAAGGGGTTATGC
TAGTTATTGCTCAGCGGTGGCAGCAGCCAACTCAGCTTCCTTTCGGGCTTTGTTAGCAGCCGGATCTCAG
TGGTGGTGGTGGTGGTGCTCGAGTGCGGCCGCAAGCTTTTATCCTCCGAACAAGCGTTTGAGGAAGCCTT
TCTTCTCTTCTTCAATGAAGCGGAAAGGACGTTCTTCTCCCAACAGACGTTCTACGGTATCTGCGTAGGC
TTTACCCGCATCGGCGTTAATGTCGAGAATGACCGGTTCACCCTGGTTAGAGGCGCGCAATACTGATTGA
TCCTCTGGGATCACGCCGACGAGTTTGATGCGCAGGATCTCCAGCACATCTTCCATGCTCAGCATGTCAC
CTCTGCTTACGCGGCCTGGGTTATAGCGCGTTAACAGCAGGTGCTCTTTAATAGGCTCTTCGCCATTTTC
TGCGCGGCGTGATTTCGACGCCAGAATGCCTAAAATACGGTCAGAGTCGCGTACTGAGGAGACTTCCGGG
TTGGTGGTAATAATGGCTTCGTCTGCAAAATAGAGTGCCATTAACGCACCGGTTTCAATCCCTGCCGGGG
AGTCACAAACGATAAATTCAAAATCCATCGCTTTCAGATCATCAAGAACTTTGGCGACCCCTTCACGGGT
GAGGGCATCTTTATCGCGTGTTTGCGATGCCGGCAGAATATAGAGATTTTCAGTACGCTTATCTTTAATT
AACGCCTGATTTAGCGTTGCATCGCCCTGAATGACGTTGACGAAATCGTAAACGACCCGGCGTTCACAAC
CCATAATCAGGTCGAGATTACGCAGGCCGATATCAAAATCTATCACGACAGTTTTCTTTCCCTTCTGGGC
CAAACCAGTGGCGATGGCCGCGCTGGAGGTTGTCTTACCAACACCCCCTTTGCCCGAAGTAACAACAATA
ATGCGTGCGAATTCCTTGTACAGCTCGTCCATGCCGAGAGTGATCCCGGCGGCGGTCACGAACTCCAGCA
GGACCATGTGATCGCGCTTCTCGTTGGGGTCTTTGCTCAGGGCGGACTGGGTGCTCAGGTAGTGGTTGTC
GGGCAGCAGCACGGGGCCGTCGCCGATGGGGGTGTTCTGCTGGTAGTGGTCGGCGAGCTGCACGCTGCCG
TCCTCGATGTTGTGGCGGATCTTGAAGTTCACCTTGATGCCGTTCTTCTGCTTGTCGGCCATGATATAGA
CGTTGTGGCTGTTGTAGTTGTACTCCAGCTTGTGCCCCAGGATGTTGCCGTCCTCCTTGAAGTCGATGCC
CTTCAGCTCGATGCGGTTCACCAGGGTGTCGCCCTCGAACTTCACCTCGGCGCGGGTCTTGTAGTTGCCG
TCGTCCTTGAAGAAGATGGTGCGCTCCTGGACGTAGCCTTCGGGCATGGCGGACTTGAAGAAGTCGTGCT
GCTTCATGTGGTCGGGGTAGCGGCTGAAGCACTGCACGCCGTAGGTCAGGGTGGTCACGAGGGTGGGCCA
GGGCACGGGCAGCTTGCCGGTGGTGCAGATGAACTTCAGGGTCAGCTTGCCGTAGGTGGCATCGCCCTCG
CCCTCGCCGGACACGCTGAACTTGTGGCCGTTTACGTCGCCGTCCAGCTCGACCAGGATGGGCACCACCC
CGGTGAACAGCTCCTCGCCCTTGCTCACGGATCCGCGACCCATTTGCTGTCCACCAGTCATGCTAGCCAT
ATGGCTGCCGCGCGGCACCAGGCCGCTGCTGTGATGATGATGATGATGGCTGCTGCCCATGGTATATCTC
CTTCTTAAAGTTAAACAAAATTATTTCTAGAGGGGAATTGTTATCCGCTCACAATTCCCCTATAGTGAGT
CGTATTAATTTCGCGGGATCGAGATCTCGATCCTCTACGCCGGACGCATCGTGGCCGGCATCACCGGCGC
CACAGGTGCGGTTGCTGGCGCCTATATCGCCGACATCACCGATGGGGAAGATCGGGCTCGCCACTTCGGG
CTCATGAGCGCTTGTTTCGGCGTGGGTATGGTGGCAGGCCCCGTGGCCGGGGGACTGTTGGGCGCCATCT
CCTTGCATGCACCATTCCTTGCGGCGGCGGTGCTCAACGGCCTCAACCTACTACTGGGCTGCTTCCTAAT
GCAGGAGTCGCATAAGGGAGAGCGTCGAGATCCCGGACACCATCGAATGGCGCAAAACCTTTCGCGGTAT
GGCATGATAGCGCCCGGAAGAGAGTCAATTCAGGGTGGTGAATGTGAAACCAGTAACGTTATACGATGTC
GCAGAGTATGCCGGTGTCTCTTATCAGACCGTTTCCCGCGTGGTGAACCAGGCCAGCCACGTTTCTGCGA
AAACGCGGGAAAAAGTGGAAGCGGCGATGGCGGAGCTGAATTACATTCCCAACCGCGTGGCACAACAACT
GGCGGGCAAACAGTCGTTGCTGATTGGCGTTGCCACCTCCAGTCTGGCCCTGCACGCGCCGTCGCAAATT
GTCGCGGCGATTAAATCTCGCGCCGATCAACTGGGTGCCAGCGTGGTGGTGTCGATGGTAGAACGAAGCG
GCGTCGAAGCCTGTAAAGCGGCGGTGCACAATCTTCTCGCGCAACGCGTCAGTGGGCTGATCATTAACTA
TCCGCTGGATGACCAGGATGCCATTGCTGTGGAAGCTGCCTGCACTAATGTTCCGGCGTTATTTCTTGAT
GTCTCTGACCAGACACCCATCAACAGTATTATTTTCTCCCATGAAGACGGTACGCGACTGGGCGTGGAGC
ATCTGGTCGCATTGGGTCACCAGCAAATCGCGCTGTTAGCGGGCCCATTAAGTTCTGTCTCGGCGCGTCT
GCGTCTGGCTGGCTGGCATAAATATCTCACTCGCAATCAAATTCAGCCGATAGCGGAACGGGAAGGCGAC
TGGAGTGCCATGTCCGGTTTTCAACAAACCATGCAAATGCTGAATGAGGGCATCGTTCCCACTGCGATGC
TGGTTGCCAACGATCAGATGGCGCTGGGCGCAATGCGCGCCATTACCGAGTCCGGGCTGCGCGTTGGTGC
GGATATCTCGGTAGTGGGATACGACGATACCGAAGACAGCTCATGTTATATCCCGCCGTTAACCACCATC
AAACAGGATTTTCGCCTGCTGGGGCAAACCAGCGTGGACCGCTTGCTGCAACTCTCTCAGGGCCAGGCGG
TGAAGGGCAATCAGCTGTTGCCCGTCTCACTGGTGAAAAGAAAAACCACCCTGGCGCCCAATACGCAAAC
CGCCTCTCCCCGCGCGTTGGCCGATTCATTAATGCAGCTGGCACGACAGGTTTCCCGACTGGAAAGCGGG
CAGTGAGCGCAACGCAATTAATGTAAGTTAGCTCACTCATTAGGCACCGGGATCTCGACCGATGCCCTTG
AGAGCCTTCAACCCAGTCAGCTCCTTCCGGTGGGCGCGGGGCATGACTATCGTCGCCGCACTTATGACTG
TCTTCTTTATCATGCAACTCGTAGGACAGGTGCCGGCAGCGCTCTGGGTCATTTTCGGCGAGGACCGCTT
TCGCTGGAGCGCGACGATGATCGGCCTGTCGCTTGCGGTATTCGGAATCTTGCACGCCCTCGCTCAAGCC
TTCGTCACTGGTCCCGCCACCAAACGTTTCGGCGAGAAGCAGGCCATTATCGCCGGCATGGCGGCCCCAC
GGGTGCGCATGATCGTGCTCCTGTCGTTGAGGACCCGGCTAGGCTGGCGGGGTTGCCTTACTGGTTAGCA
GAATGAATCACCGATACGCGAGCGAACGTGAAGCGACTGCTGCTGCAAAACGTCTGCGACCTGAGCAACA
ACATGAATGGTCTTCGGTTTCCGTGTTTCGTAAAGTCTGGAAACGCGGAAGTCAGCGCCCTGCACCATTA
TGTTCCGGATCTGCATCGCAGGATGCTGCTGGCTACCCTGTGGAACACCTACATCTGTATTAACGAAGCG
CTGGCATTGACCCTGAGTGATTTTTCTCTGGTCCCGCCGCATCCATACCGCCAGTTGTTTACCCTCACAA
CGTTCCAGTAACCGGGCATGTTCATCATCAGTAACCCGTATCGTGAGCATCCTCTCTCGTTTCATCGGTA
TCATTACCCCCATGAACAGAAATCCCCCTTACACGGAGGCATCAGTGACCAAACAGGAAAAAACCGCCCT
TAACATGGCCCGCTTTATCAGAAGCCAGACATTAACGCTTCTGGAGAAACTCAACGAGCTGGACGCGGAT
GAACAGGCAGACATCTGTGAATCGCTTCACGACCACGCTGATGAGCTTTACCGCAGCTGCCTCGCGCGTT
TCGGTGATGACGGTGAAAACCTCTGACACATGCAGCTCCCGGAGACGGTCACAGCTTGTCTGTAAGCGGA
TGCCGGGAGCAGACAAGCCCGTCAGGGCGCGTCAGCGGGTGTTGGCGGGTGTCGGGGCGCAGCCATGACC
CAGTCACGTAGCGATAGCGGAGTGTATACTGGCTTAACTATGCGGCATCAGAGCAGATTGTACTGAGAGT
GCACCATATATGCGGTGTGAAATACCGCACAGATGCGTAAGGAGAAAATACCGCATCAGGCGCTCTTCCG
CTTCCTCGCTCACTGACTCGCTGCGCTCGGTCGTTCGGCTGCGGCGAGCGGTATCAGCTCACTCAAAGGC
GGTAATACGGTTATCCACAGAATCAGGGGATAACGCAGGAAAGAACATGTGAGCAAAAGGCCAGCAAAAG
GCCAGGAACCGTAAAAAGGCCGCGTTGCTGGCGTTTTTCCATAGGCTCCGCCCCCCTGACGAGCATCACA
AAAATCGACGCTCAAGTCAGAGGTGGCGAAACCCGACAGGACTATAAAGATACCAGGCGTTTCCCCCTGG
AAGCTCCCTCGTGCGCTCTCCTGTTCCGACCCTGCCGCTTACCGGATACCTGTCCGCCTTTCTCCCTTCG
GGAAGCGTGGCGCTTTCTCATAGCTCACGCTGTAGGTATCTCAGTTCGGTGTAGGTCGTTCGCTCCAAGC
TGGGCTGTGTGCACGAACCCCCCGTTCAGCCCGACCGCTGCGCCTTATCCGGTAACTATCGTCTTGAGTC
CAACCCGGTAAGACACGACTTATCGCCACTGGCAGCAGCCACTGGTAACAGGATTAGCAGAGCGAGGTAT
GTAGGCGGTGCTACAGAGTTCTTGAAGTGGTGGCCTAACTACGGCTACACTAGAAGGACAGTATTTGGTA
TCTGCGCTCTGCTGAAGCCAGTTACCTTCGGAAAAAGAGTTGGTAGCTCTTGATCCGGCAAACAAACCAC
CGCTGGTAGCGGTGGTTTTTTTGTTTGCAAGCAGCAGATTACGCGCAGAAAAAAAGGATCTCAAGAAGAT
CCTTTGATCTTTTCTACGGGGTCTGACGCTCAGTGGAACGAAAACTCACGTTAAGGGATTTTGGTCATGA
ACAATAAAACTGTCTGCTTACATAAACAGTAATACAAGGGGTGTTATGAGCCATATTCAACGGGAAACGT
CTTGCTCTAGGCCGCGATTAAATTCCAACATGGATGCTGATTTATATGGGTATAAATGGGCTCGCGATAA
TGTCGGGCAATCAGGTGCGACAATCTATCGATTGTATGGGAAGCCCGATGCGCCAGAGTTGTTTCTGAAA
CATGGCAAAGGTAGCGTTGCCAATGATGTTACAGATGAGATGGTCAGACTAAACTGGCTGACGGAATTTA
TGCCTCTTCCGACCATCAAGCATTTTATCCGTACTCCTGATGATGCATGGTTACTCACCACTGCGATCCC
CGGGAAAACAGCATTCCAGGTATTAGAAGAATATCCTGATTCAGGTGAAAATATTGTTGATGCGCTGGCA
GTGTTCCTGCGCCGGTTGCATTCGATTCCTGTTTGTAATTGTCCTTTTAACAGCGATCGCGTATTTCGTC
TCGCTCAGGCGCAATCACGAATGAATAACGGTTTGGTTGATGCGAGTGATTTTGATGACGAGCGTAATGG
CTGGCCTGTTGAACAAGTCTGGAAAGAAATGCATAAACTTTTGCCATTCTCACCGGATTCAGTCGTCACT
CATGGTGATTTCTCACTTGATAACCTTATTTTTGACGAGGGGAAATTAATAGGTTGTATTGATGTTGGAC
GAGTCGGAATCGCAGACCGATACCAGGATCTTGCCATCCTATGGAACTGCCTCGGTGAGTTTTCTCCTTC
ATTACAGAAACGGCTTTTTCAAAAATATGGTATTGATAATCCTGATATGAATAAATTGCAGTTTCATTTG
ATGCTCGATGAGTTTTTCTAAGAATTAATTCATGAGCGGATACATATTTGAATGTATTTAGAAAAATAAA
CAAATAGGGGTTCCGCGCACATTTCCCCGAAAAGTGCCACCTGAAATTGTAAACGTTAATATTTTGTTAA
AATTCGCGTTAAATTTTTGTTAAATCAGCTCATTTTTTAACCAATAGGCCGAAATCGGCAAAATCCCTTA
TAAATCAAAAGAATAGACCGAGATAGGGT
[37 nt withheld, positions 6540-6576]
AAAGAACGTGGACTCCAACGTCAAAGG
[49 nt withheld, positions 6604-6652]
T
[91 nt withheld, positions 6654-6744]
G
[124 nt withheld, positions 6746-6869]
CCCATTCGCCA
Features (pLannotate 1.2.2; 23 found; start..end, strand, type, name):
     26..73      -  terminator     T7 terminator: transcription terminator for bacteriophage T7 RNA polymerase
     81..130     -  CDS            SET1 (fragment): solubility-enhancement tag derived from T7 phage gene 10B
    140..157     -  CDS            9xHis (fragment): 9xHis affinity tag
    182..988     -  CDS            minD: MIND_ECOLI - Experimental evidence at protein level: Swiss-Prot protein existence level 1. ATPase required for the correct placement of the division site. Cell division inhibitors MinC and MinD act in concert to form an inhibitor capable of blocking formation of the polar Z ring septums. Rapidly oscillates between the poles of the cell to destabilize FtsZ filaments that have formed before they mature into polar Z rings. From Escherichia coli (strain K12).
    995..1708    -  CDS            EGFP: EGFP is a basic (constitutively fluorescent) green fluorescent protein published in 1996, derived from Aequorea victoria. It is reported to be a rapidly-maturing weak dimer with moderate acid sensitivity.
   1718..1750    -  CDS            T7 tag (gene 10 leader): leader peptide from bacteriophage T7 gene 10 promotes efficient translation in E. coli
   1754..1771    -  CDS            thrombin site: thrombin recognition and cleavage site
   1782..1798    -  CDS            capTEV™ (fragment): composite tag for in vivo biotinylation, TEV protease cleavage, and 6xHis tagging
   1817..1839    -  RBS            RBS: efficient ribosome binding site from bacteriophage T7 gene 10 (Olins and Rangwala, 1989)
   1854..1878    -  protein_bind   lac operator: The lac repressor binds to the lac operator to inhibit transcription in E. coli. This inhibition can be relieved by adding lactose or isopropyl-β-D-thiogalactopyranoside (IPTG). lac repressor encoded by lacI
   1879..1897    -  promoter       T7 promoter: promoter for bacteriophage T7 RNA polymerase
   1919..2198    +  CDS            TcR (fragment): tetracycline efflux protein; tet; confers resistance to tetracycline
   2206..2283    +  promoter       lacI promoter: lacI
   2284..3366    +  CDS            lacI: lac repressor; lacI; The lac repressor binds to the lac operator to inhibit transcription in E. coli. This inhibition can be relieved by adding lactose or isopropyl-β-D-thiogalactopyranoside (IPTG).
   3379..3400    +  protein_bind   CAP binding site: CAP binding activates transcription in the presence of cAMP. E. coli catabolite activator protein
   3415..3706    +  CDS            TcR (fragment): tetracycline efflux protein; tet; confers resistance to tetracycline
   3778..4158    -  CDS            YPB1_ECOLX: Protein predicted: Swiss-Prot protein existence level 4. From Escherichia coli.
   4175..4366    +  CDS            rop: Rop protein, which maintains plasmids at low copy number; rop
   4468..4610    +  misc_feature   bom: basis of mobility region from pBR322
   4796..5384    -  rep_origin     ori: high-copy-number ColE1/pMB1/pBR322/pUC origin of replication
   5506..6321    +  CDS            KanR: aminoglycoside phosphotransferase; aph(3')-Ia; confers resistance to kanamycin in bacteria or G418 (Geneticin®) in eukaryotes
   6330..6387    -  promoter       AmpR promoter (fragment): bla
   6414..6869    -  rep_origin     f1 ori (sequence partly withheld): f1 bacteriophage origin of replication; arrow indicates direction of (+) strand synthesis
