>Addgene plasmid #133622 | pET28a-eGFP-MinD | addgene full sequence | sequence record 271465 | Addgene NGS Result
TAATACGACTCACTATAGGGGAATTGTGAGCGGATAACAATTCCCCTCTAGAAATAATTTTGTTTAACTT
TAAGAAGGAGATATACCATGGGCAGCAGCCATCATCATCATCATCACAGCAGCGGCCTGGTGCCGCGCGG
CAGCCATATGGCTAGCATGACTGGTGGACAGCAAATGGGTCGCGGATCCGTGAGCAAGGGCGAGGAGCTG
TTCACCGGGGTGGTGCCCATCCTGGTCGAGCTGGACGGCGACGTAAACGGCCACAAGTTCAGCGTGTCCG
GCGAGGGCGAGGGCGATGCCACCTACGGCAAGCTGACCCTGAAGTTCATCTGCACCACCGGCAAGCTGCC
CGTGCCCTGGCCCACCCTCGTGACCACCCTGACCTACGGCGTGCAGTGCTTCAGCCGCTACCCCGACCAC
ATGAAGCAGCACGACTTCTTCAAGTCCGCCATGCCCGAAGGCTACGTCCAGGAGCGCACCATCTTCTTCA
AGGACGACGGCAACTACAAGACCCGCGCCGAGGTGAAGTTCGAGGGCGACACCCTGGTGAACCGCATCGA
GCTGAAGGGCATCGACTTCAAGGAGGACGGCAACATCCTGGGGCACAAGCTGGAGTACAACTACAACAGC
CACAACGTCTATATCATGGCCGACAAGCAGAAGAACGGCATCAAGGTGAACTTCAAGATCCGCCACAACA
TCGAGGACGGCAGCGTGCAGCTCGCCGACCACTACCAGCAGAACACCCCCATCGGCGACGGCCCCGTGCT
GCTGCCCGACAACCACTACCTGAGCACCCAGTCCGCCCTGAGCAAAGACCCCAACGAGAAGCGCGATCAC
ATGGTCCTGCTGGAGTTCGTGACCGCCGCCGGGATCACTCTCGGCATGGACGAGCTGTACAAGGAATTCG
CACGCATTATTGTTGTTACTTCGGGCAAAGGGGGTGTTGGTAAGACAACCTCCAGCGCGGCCATCGCCAC
TGGTTTGGCCCAGAAGGGAAAGAAAACTGTCGTGATAGATTTTGATATCGGCCTGCGTAATCTCGACCTG
ATTATGGGTTGTGAACGCCGGGTCGTTTACGATTTCGTCAACGTCATTCAGGGCGATGCAACGCTAAATC
AGGCGTTAATTAAAGATAAGCGTACTGAAAATCTCTATATTCTGCCGGCATCGCAAACACGCGATAAAGA
TGCCCTCACCCGTGAAGGGGTCGCCAAAGTTCTTGATGATCTGAAAGCGATGGATTTTGAATTTATCGTT
TGTGACTCCCCGGCAGGGATTGAAACCGGTGCGTTAATGGCACTCTATTTTGCAGACGAAGCCATTATTA
CCACCAACCCGGAAGTCTCCTCAGTACGCGACTCTGACCGTATTTTAGGCATTCTGGCGTCGAAATCACG
CCGCGCAGAAAATGGCGAAGAGCCTATTAAAGAGCACCTGCTGTTAACGCGCTATAACCCAGGCCGCGTA
AGCAGAGGTGACATGCTGAGCATGGAAGATGTGCTGGAGATCCTGCGCATCAAACTCGTCGGCGTGATCC
CAGAGGATCAATCAGTATTGCGCGCCTCTAACCAGGGTGAACCGGTCATTCTCGACATTAACGCCGATGC
GGGTAAAGCCTACGCAGATACCGTAGAACGTCTGTTGGGAGAAGAACGTCCTTTCCGCTTCATTGAAGAA
GAGAAGAAAGGCTTCCTCAAACGCTTGTTCGGAGGATAAAAGCTTGCGGCCGCACTCGAGCACCACCACC
ACCACCACTGAGATCCGGCTGCTAACAAAGCCCGAAAGGAAGCTGAGTTGGCTGCTGCCACCGCTGAGCA
ATAACTAGCATAACCCCTTGGGGCCTCTAAACGGGTCTTGAGGGGTTTTTTGCTGAAAGGAGGAACTATA
TCCGGATTGGCGAATGGG
[124 nt withheld, positions 1909-2032]
C
[91 nt withheld, positions 2034-2124]
A
[49 nt withheld, positions 2126-2174]
CCTTTGACGTTGGAGTCCACGTTCTTT
[37 nt withheld, positions 2202-2238]
ACCCTATCTCGGTCTATTCTTTTGATTTATAAGGGATTTTGCCGATTTCGGCCTATTGGTTAAAAAATGA
GCTGATTTAACAAAAATTTAACGCGAATTTTAACAAAATATTAACGCTTACAATTTAGGTGGCACTTTTC
GGGGAAATGTGCGCGGAACCCCTATTTGTTTATTTTTCTAAATACATTCAAATATGTATCCGCTCATGAA
TTAATTCTTAGAAAAACTCATCGAGCATCAAATGAAACTGCAATTTATTCATATCAGGATTATCAATACC
ATATTTTTGAAAAAGCCGTTTCTGTAATGAAGGAGAAAACTCACCGAGGCAGTTCCATAGGATGGCAAGA
TCCTGGTATCGGTCTGCGATTCCGACTCGTCCAACATCAATACAACCTATTAATTTCCCCTCGTCAAAAA
TAAGGTTATCAAGTGAGAAATCACCATGAGTGACGACTGAATCCGGTGAGAATGGCAAAAGTTTATGCAT
TTCTTTCCAGACTTGTTCAACAGGCCAGCCATTACGCTCGTCATCAAAATCACTCGCATCAACCAAACCG
TTATTCATTCGTGATTGCGCCTGAGCGAGACGAAATACGCGATCGCTGTTAAAAGGACAATTACAAACAG
GAATCGAATGCAACCGGCGCAGGAACACTGCCAGCGCATCAACAATATTTTCACCTGAATCAGGATATTC
TTCTAATACCTGGAATGCTGTTTTCCCGGGGATCGCAGTGGTGAGTAACCATGCATCATCAGGAGTACGG
ATAAAATGCTTGATGGTCGGAAGAGGCATAAATTCCGTCAGCCAGTTTAGTCTGACCATCTCATCTGTAA
CATCATTGGCAACGCTACCTTTGCCATGTTTCAGAAACAACTCTGGCGCATCGGGCTTCCCATACAATCG
ATAGATTGTCGCACCTGATTGCCCGACATTATCGCGAGCCCATTTATACCCATATAAATCAGCATCCATG
TTGGAATTTAATCGCGGCCTAGAGCAAGACGTTTCCCGTTGAATATGGCTCATAACACCCCTTGTATTAC
TGTTTATGTAAGCAGACAGTTTTATTGTTCATGACCAAAATCCCTTAACGTGAGTTTTCGTTCCACTGAG
CGTCAGACCCCGTAGAAAAGATCAAAGGATCTTCTTGAGATCCTTTTTTTCTGCGCGTAATCTGCTGCTT
GCAAACAAAAAAACCACCGCTACCAGCGGTGGTTTGTTTGCCGGATCAAGAGCTACCAACTCTTTTTCCG
AAGGTAACTGGCTTCAGCAGAGCGCAGATACCAAATACTGTCCTTCTAGTGTAGCCGTAGTTAGGCCACC
ACTTCAAGAACTCTGTAGCACCGCCTACATACCTCGCTCTGCTAATCCTGTTACCAGTGGCTGCTGCCAG
TGGCGATAAGTCGTGTCTTACCGGGTTGGACTCAAGACGATAGTTACCGGATAAGGCGCAGCGGTCGGGC
TGAACGGGGGGTTCGTGCACACAGCCCAGCTTGGAGCGAACGACCTACACCGAACTGAGATACCTACAGC
GTGAGCTATGAGAAAGCGCCACGCTTCCCGAAGGGAGAAAGGCGGACAGGTATCCGGTAAGCGGCAGGGT
CGGAACAGGAGAGCGCACGAGGGAGCTTCCAGGGGGAAACGCCTGGTATCTTTATAGTCCTGTCGGGTTT
CGCCACCTCTGACTTGAGCGTCGATTTTTGTGATGCTCGTCAGGGGGGCGGAGCCTATGGAAAAACGCCA
GCAACGCGGCCTTTTTACGGTTCCTGGCCTTTTGCTGGCCTTTTGCTCACATGTTCTTTCCTGCGTTATC
CCCTGATTCTGTGGATAACCGTATTACCGCCTTTGAGTGAGCTGATACCGCTCGCCGCAGCCGAACGACC
GAGCGCAGCGAGTCAGTGAGCGAGGAAGCGGAAGAGCGCCTGATGCGGTATTTTCTCCTTACGCATCTGT
GCGGTATTTCACACCGCAATGGTGCACTCTCAGTACAATCTGCTCTGATGCCGCATAGTTAAGCCAGTAT
ACACTCCGCTATCGCTACGTGACTGGGTCATGGCTGCGCCCCGACACCCGCCAACACCCGCTGACGCGCC
CTGACGGGCTTGTCTGCTCCCGGCATCCGCTTACAGACAAGCTGTGACCGTCTCCGGGAGCTGCATGTGT
CAGAGGTTTTCACCGTCATCACCGAAACGCGCGAGGCAGCTGCGGTAAAGCTCATCAGCGTGGTCGTGAA
GCGATTCACAGATGTCTGCCTGTTCATCCGCGTCCAGCTCGTTGAGTTTCTCCAGAAGCGTTAATGTCTG
GCTTCTGATAAAGCGGGCCATGTTAAGGGCGGTTTTTTCCTGTTTGGTCACTGATGCCTCCGTGTAAGGG
GGATTTCTGTTCATGGGGGTAATGATACCGATGAAACGAGAGAGGATGCTCACGATACGGGTTACTGATG
ATGAACATGCCCGGTTACTGGAACGTTGTGAGGGTAAACAACTGGCGGTATGGATGCGGCGGGACCAGAG
AAAAATCACTCAGGGTCAATGCCAGCGCTTCGTTAATACAGATGTAGGTGTTCCACAGGGTAGCCAGCAG
CATCCTGCGATGCAGATCCGGAACATAATGGTGCAGGGCGCTGACTTCCGCGTTTCCAGACTTTACGAAA
CACGGAAACCGAAGACCATTCATGTTGTTGCTCAGGTCGCAGACGTTTTGCAGCAGCAGTCGCTTCACGT
TCGCTCGCGTATCGGTGATTCATTCTGCTAACCAGTAAGGCAACCCCGCCAGCCTAGCCGGGTCCTCAAC
GACAGGAGCACGATCATGCGCACCCGTGGGGCCGCCATGCCGGCGATAATGGCCTGCTTCTCGCCGAAAC
GTTTGGTGGCGGGACCAGTGACGAAGGCTTGAGCGAGGGCGTGCAAGATTCCGAATACCGCAAGCGACAG
GCCGATCATCGTCGCGCTCCAGCGAAAGCGGTCCTCGCCGAAAATGACCCAGAGCGCTGCCGGCACCTGT
CCTACGAGTTGCATGATAAAGAAGACAGTCATAAGTGCGGCGACGATAGTCATGCCCCGCGCCCACCGGA
AGGAGCTGACTGGGTTGAAGGCTCTCAAGGGCATCGGTCGAGATCCCGGTGCCTAATGAGTGAGCTAACT
TACATTAATTGCGTTGCGCTCACTGCCCGCTTTCCAGTCGGGAAACCTGTCGTGCCAGCTGCATTAATGA
ATCGGCCAACGCGCGGGGAGAGGCGGTTTGCGTATTGGGCGCCAGGGTGGTTTTTCTTTTCACCAGTGAG
ACGGGCAACAGCTGATTGCCCTTCACCGCCTGGCCCTGAGAGAGTTGCAGCAAGCGGTCCACGCTGGTTT
GCCCCAGCAGGCGAAAATCCTGTTTGATGGTGGTTAACGGCGGGATATAACATGAGCTGTCTTCGGTATC
GTCGTATCCCACTACCGAGATATCCGCACCAACGCGCAGCCCGGACTCGGTAATGGCGCGCATTGCGCCC
AGCGCCATCTGATCGTTGGCAACCAGCATCGCAGTGGGAACGATGCCCTCATTCAGCATTTGCATGGTTT
GTTGAAAACCGGACATGGCACTCCAGTCGCCTTCCCGTTCCGCTATCGGCTGAATTTGATTGCGAGTGAG
ATATTTATGCCAGCCAGCCAGACGCAGACGCGCCGAGACAGAACTTAATGGGCCCGCTAACAGCGCGATT
TGCTGGTGACCCAATGCGACCAGATGCTCCACGCCCAGTCGCGTACCGTCTTCATGGGAGAAAATAATAC
TGTTGATGGGTGTCTGGTCAGAGACATCAAGAAATAACGCCGGAACATTAGTGCAGGCAGCTTCCACAGC
AATGGCATCCTGGTCATCCAGCGGATAGTTAATGATCAGCCCACTGACGCGTTGCGCGAGAAGATTGTGC
ACCGCCGCTTTACAGGCTTCGACGCCGCTTCGTTCTACCATCGACACCACCACGCTGGCACCCAGTTGAT
CGGCGCGAGATTTAATCGCCGCGACAATTTGCGACGGCGCGTGCAGGGCCAGACTGGAGGTGGCAACGCC
AATCAGCAACGACTGTTTGCCCGCCAGTTGTTGTGCCACGCGGTTGGGAATGTAATTCAGCTCCGCCATC
GCCGCTTCCACTTTTTCCCGCGTTTTCGCAGAAACGTGGCTGGCCTGGTTCACCACGCGGGAAACGGTCT
GATAAGAGACACCGGCATACTCTGCGACATCGTATAACGTTACTGGTTTCACATTCACCACCCTGAATTG
ACTCTCTTCCGGGCGCTATCATGCCATACCGCGAAAGGTTTTGCGCCATTCGATGGTGTCCGGGATCTCG
ACGCTCTCCCTTATGCGACTCCTGCATTAGGAAGCAGCCCAGTAGTAGGTTGAGGCCGTTGAGCACCGCC
GCCGCAAGGAATGGTGCATGCAAGGAGATGGCGCCCAACAGTCCCCCGGCCACGGGGCCTGCCACCATAC
CCACGCCGAAACAAGCGCTCATGAGCCCGAAGTGGCGAGCCCGATCTTCCCCATCGGTGATGTCGGCGAT
ATAGGCGCCAGCAACCGCACCTGTGGCGCCGGTGATGCCGGCCACGATGCGTCCGGCGTAGAGGATCGAG
ATCTCGATCCCGCGAAAT
Features (pLannotate 1.2.2; 23 found; start..end, strand, type, name):
      1..19      +  promoter       T7 promoter: promoter for bacteriophage T7 RNA polymerase
     20..44      +  protein_bind   lac operator: The lac repressor binds to the lac operator to inhibit transcription in E. coli. This inhibition can be relieved by adding lactose or isopropyl-β-D-thiogalactopyranoside (IPTG). lac repressor encoded by lacI
     59..81      +  RBS            RBS: efficient ribosome binding site from bacteriophage T7 gene 10 (Olins and Rangwala, 1989)
    100..116     +  CDS            capTEV™ (fragment): composite tag for in vivo biotinylation, TEV protease cleavage, and 6xHis tagging
    127..144     +  CDS            thrombin site: thrombin recognition and cleavage site
    148..180     +  CDS            T7 tag (gene 10 leader): leader peptide from bacteriophage T7 gene 10 promotes efficient translation in E. coli
    190..903     +  CDS            EGFP: EGFP is a basic (constitutively fluorescent) green fluorescent protein published in 1996, derived from Aequorea victoria. It is reported to be a rapidly-maturing weak dimer with moderate acid sensitivity.
    910..1716    +  CDS            minD: MIND_ECOLI - Experimental evidence at protein level: Swiss-Prot protein existence level 1. ATPase required for the correct placement of the division site. Cell division inhibitors MinC and MinD act in concert to form an inhibitor capable of blocking formation of the polar Z ring septums. Rapidly oscillates between the poles of the cell to destabilize FtsZ filaments that have formed before they mature into polar Z rings. From Escherichia coli (strain K12).
   1741..1758    +  CDS            9xHis (fragment): 9xHis affinity tag
   1768..1817    +  CDS            SET1 (fragment): solubility-enhancement tag derived from T7 phage gene 10B
   1825..1872    +  terminator     T7 terminator: transcription terminator for bacteriophage T7 RNA polymerase
   1909..2337    +  rep_origin     f1 ori (sequence partly withheld): f1 bacteriophage origin of replication; arrow indicates direction of (+) strand synthesis
   2390..2447    +  promoter       AmpR promoter (fragment): bla
   2456..3271    -  CDS            KanR: aminoglycoside phosphotransferase; aph(3')-Ia; confers resistance to kanamycin in bacteria or G418 (Geneticin®) in eukaryotes
   3393..3981    +  rep_origin     ori: high-copy-number ColE1/pMB1/pBR322/pUC origin of replication
   4167..4306    -  misc_feature   bom: basis of mobility region from pBR322
   4408..4599    -  CDS            rop: Rop protein, which maintains plasmids at low copy number; rop
   4616..4996    +  CDS            YPB1_ECOLX: Protein predicted: Swiss-Prot protein existence level 4. From Escherichia coli.
   5068..5359    -  CDS            TcR (fragment): tetracycline efflux protein; tet; confers resistance to tetracycline
   5374..5395    -  protein_bind   CAP binding site: CAP binding activates transcription in the presence of cAMP. E. coli catabolite activator protein
   5408..6490    -  CDS            lacI: lac repressor; lacI; The lac repressor binds to the lac operator to inhibit transcription in E. coli. This inhibition can be relieved by adding lactose or isopropyl-β-D-thiogalactopyranoside (IPTG).
   6491..6568    -  promoter       lacI promoter: lacI
   6576..6855    -  CDS            TcR (fragment): tetracycline efflux protein; tet; confers resistance to tetracycline
