[The description below was written by a language model from this plasmid's Addgene catalogue record and pLannotate feature annotations shown in this document.]
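Description:
pET28a-eGFP-MinD is a bacterial expression plasmid of about 6.9 kb, built on the pET28a backbone, for producing a fluorescent, affinity-tagged version of the Escherichia coli cell-division ATPase MinD. It replicates from a pBR322-type ColE1 origin accompanied by the rop gene and the bom region, which agrees with its listing as low copy. Selection is by kanamycin through an aph(3')-Ia resistance gene. An f1 phage origin is also present, and the short tetracycline-resistance fragments flagged in the annotation appear to be backbone remnants rather than functional markers.

The expression cassette is the standard pET arrangement: a T7 promoter followed by a lac operator and the T7 gene 10 ribosome binding site, closed by the T7 terminator, with a plasmid-borne lacI gene supplying repressor. Transcription therefore depends on a host that provides T7 RNA polymerase and is induced with IPTG. The reading frame begins with the vector's N-terminal His tag (picked up by the annotation as a fragment of a composite tag), a thrombin cleavage site and the T7 tag leader. EGFP follows and is fused directly upstream of minD. A second His-coding stretch from the vector lies downstream of minD, but the record lists only an N-terminal tag, so it is presumably not translated.

The His tag allows purification of the fusion protein, while EGFP allows its visualization. The associated publication concerns the alignment of Min protein waves by surface topology, which points to use in in vitro reconstitution of Min pattern formation. The depositor and sequencing-derived records carry the same features in opposite orientations and differ by only a few nucleotides in length.
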