Addgene plasmid #133622: pET28a-eGFP-MinD
Purpose: Expression vector for the Escherichia coli MinD with an N-terminal fusion of a His-tag for purification and an EGFP for visualization.
Depositing lab: Petra Schwille. Depositing organization: Max Planck Institute of Biochemistry. Publication: Surface topology assisted alignment of Min protein waves. Zieske K, Schweizer J, Schwille P. FEBS Lett. 2014 Aug 1;588(15):2545-9. doi: 10.1016/j.febslet.2014.06.026. Epub 2014 Jun 14. PubMed 24937143.
Backbone
  Vector backbone: pET28a
  Backbone size w/o insert (bp): 5260
  Total vector size (bp): 6880
  Vector type: Bacterial Expression
Growth in bacteria
  Bacterial resistance: Kanamycin, 50 μg/mL
  Growth temperature: 37°C
  Growth strain: DH5alpha
  Copy number: Low Copy
Gene/Insert
  Gene/Insert name: EGFP-MinD
  Species: E. coli
  Insert size (bp): 1620
  Entrez Gene: minD (a.k.a. b1175, ECK1163, minB)
  Tag / fusion protein: His (N terminal on insert)
Terms and licenses: Academic/Nonprofit Terms; Industry Terms: Not Available to Industry
How to cite: pET28a-eGFP-MinD was a gift from Petra Schwille (Addgene plasmid # 133622 ; http://n2t.net/addgene:133622 ; RRID:Addgene_133622)
